Addgene plasmid #22647: pJB008
Depositing lab: Lynn Hudson. Depositing organization: National Institute of Neurological Disorders and Strokes (NINDS). Publication: Mutation of the proteolipid protein gene PLP in a human X chromosome-linked myelin disorder. Hudson LD, Puckett C, Berndt J, Chan J, Gencic S. Proc Natl Acad Sci U S A. 1989 Oct . 86(20):8128-31. 10.1073/pnas.86.20.8128 PubMed 2479017.
Backbone
  Vector backbone: pTZ19R
  Backbone manufacturer: Fermentas
  Backbone size w/o insert (bp): 2862
  Vector type: phagemid
  Selectable markers: LacZ
Growth in bacteria
  Bacterial resistance: Ampicillin, 100 μg/mL
  Growth temperature: 37°C
  Growth strain: DH5alpha
  Growth instructions: DH5 alpha
  Copy number: Unknown
Gene/Insert
  Gene/Insert name: Human genomic PLP (alt name: Human Proteolipid Protein)
  Species: H. sapiens (human)
  Insert size (bp): 10000
  Entrez Gene: PLP1 (a.k.a. GPM6C, HLD1, MMPL, PLP, PLP/DM20, PMD, SPG2)
  Cloning method: Restriction Enzyme; 5′ cloning site BamHI (not destroyed); 3′ cloning site BamHI (not destroyed)
  Sequencing primers: 5′ M13 PUC; 3′ M13 Reverse
Terms and licenses: Academic/Nonprofit Terms; Industry Terms: Not Available to Industry
Depositor comments: Genomic DNA from an EMBL3 human genomic library. Contains 3' end of Exon1, Intron 1, Exon 2 and Intron 2
How to cite: pJB008 was a gift from Lynn Hudson (Addgene plasmid # 22647 ; http://n2t.net/addgene:22647 ; RRID:Addgene_22647)
