[The description below was written by a language model from this plasmid's Addgene catalogue record.]
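Description:
pJB008 is a genomic subclone of the human proteolipid protein gene (PLP1, also known as PLP/DM20) carried in the phagemid pTZ19R. The backbone is a small (about 2.9 kb) pUC-type cloning vector maintained in E. coli under ampicillin selection. As a phagemid it also carries an f1 origin, which allows single-stranded DNA to be rescued with helper phage. The record lists LacZ as a marker, reflecting the lacZα blue/white screening system in which an insert in the polylinker disrupts alpha-complementation. Copy number is recorded as unknown.

The insert is roughly 10 kb of human genomic DNA, isolated from an EMBL3 lambda genomic library and cloned as a BamHI fragment, with both BamHI sites preserved so that the fragment can be excised intact. According to the depositor, it spans the 3′ end of exon 1, intron 1, exon 2 and intron 2 of PLP1. It is therefore a partial gene fragment covering the 5′ portion of the locus, not a complete transcription unit or an expression cassette. No promoter intended to drive expression of the insert is described in the record, and its orientation in the vector is not stated. Standard M13 forward and reverse primer sites flank the insert for sequencing from either end.

The plasmid comes from work identifying PLP mutations in a human X-linked myelin disorder. It is suited to use as a reference genomic clone for sequencing, restriction mapping, probe preparation, or further subcloning of PLP1 exon and intron regions. No feature table was provided, so element positions cannot be detailed.
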