>Addgene plasmid #22647 | pJB008 | addgene partial sequence | sequence record 28500 | 22647 with M13-puc-fwd
NCCTTCCNGCTGAACAAAGTCAGCCACAAAGCAGACTAGCCAGCCGGCTACAATTGGAGTCAGAGTCCCA
AAGACATGGGTAAGTTTCAAAAACTTTAGCATTGAAGATTCAAGAGGACACAGGAATTCACAAGAGAATT
TCCAACTTTGGGGTTCGGGGGTTCCATGGTTTAAATGAGTCGTGTTTTGGCACTTGTTTTCTTTTTAAAT
TCCTTAACATTCAGTTAGATTAACTCCTTCTCCGCTGTACTAAGCATGATGCTTTATTACCAAAGAATTC
CAGCAGCACGTGGAGAGTCCCACAGATCTCTGGAGAGAGTGCCCAGCTGGATGGATGTGGTCATGTGTCC
TCCTACCCCCTCACTTCCCTCTATCTTCTCTTTTCCCTTGGTTCCAAGGCCCTGGCAACGGTTGGGTCAG
CTTGCCCTCCTGGTTCTGCTGGAGGCCACTGAGCACTGTCTAGCCCTCAGATGTACAAAATAACTGCTTG
CTTGATGCAAACTTTGAACCATGTTTGGCATTAATAGGAAGCTGGGGATCGGGCAAGCTGGACTCAGGCT
TGGCTATGGCTGANGAGGCCATTCTCAGGTTCAGGAAATGAAAGTAAAGTCCTCAATGGCTTGACCATGG
GAAACAGATATGGGTAGGAGTGTGTGTGTGTATGTGCATATGTGCATGTGTGTGCACATATAGGGTTGAT
CATTTCTAGCAAATATCACAGACACAGCTTTCCTGAAGGCTCTTTGCTGTGACNNGGAGGATGCTGGGAC
ATTN
